>Addgene plasmid #41097 | pcold-6xHis-HRV3Csite-HsPACT | addgene partial sequence | sequence record 55860 | pCold-Fwd 5'-ACGCCATATCGCCGAAAGG-3'
CCATGAATCACAAAGTGCATCATCATCATCATCATATCGAAGGTAGGCATATGGAGCTCGGTACCCTCGA
GGGATCCGAATTCCTTGAAGTCCTCTTTCAGGGACCCGTCGACATGTCCCAGAGCAGGCACCGCGCCGAG
GCCCCGCCGCTGGAGCGCGAGGACAGTGGGACCTTCAGTTTGGGGAAGATGATAACAGCTAAGCCAGGGA
AAACACCGATTCAGGTATTACACGAATACGGCATGAAGACCAAGAACATCCCAGTTTATGAATGTGAAAG
ATCTGATGTGCAAATACACGTGCCCACTTTCACCTTCAGAGTAACCGTTGGTGACATAACCTGCACAGGT
GAAGGTACAAGTAAGAAGCTGGCGAAACATAGAGCTGCAGAGGCTGCCATAAACATTTTGAAAGCCAATG
CAAGTATTTGCTTTGCAGTTCCTGACCCCTTAATGCCTGACCCTTCCAAGCAACCAAAGAACCAGCTTAA
TCCTATTGGTTCATTACAGGAATTGGCTATTCATCATGGCTGGAGACTTCCTGAATATACCCTTTCCCAG
GAGGGAGGACCTGCTCATAAGAGAGAATATACTACAATTTGCAGGCTAGAGTCATTTATGGAAACTGGAA
AGGGGGCATCAAAAAAGCAAGCCAAAAGGAATGCTGCTGAGAAATTTCTTGCCAAATTTAGTAATATTTC
TCCAGAGAACCACATTTCTTTAACAAATGTAGTAGGACATTCTTTAGGATGTACTTGGCATTCCTTGAGG
AATTCTCCTGGTGAAAAGATCAACTTACTGAAAAGAAGCCTCCTTAGTATTCCAAATACAGATTACATCC
AGCTGCTTAGTGAAATTGCCAAGGAACAAG
