[The description below was written by a language model from this plasmid's Addgene catalogue record.]
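Description:
pcold-6xHis-HRV3Csite-HsPACT is a bacterial expression plasmid built on the pCold I backbone from Takara, with a recorded total size of about 6.9 kb, of which about 6 kb is listed as backbone. It is propagated in E. coli under ampicillin selection; the copy number is listed as unknown, and the record provides no feature table, so the origin of replication and the promoter are not explicitly stated. The pCold series is generally known as a cold-shock expression system, in which transcription is driven from the cspA cold-shock promoter and induced by shifting cultures to low temperature. This approach is often chosen to improve the solubility and folding of recombinant proteins, but these elements are inferred from the backbone name rather than documented here.

The insert is the 942 bp human PACT coding sequence (gene symbol PRKRA, the interferon-inducible double-stranded RNA-dependent protein kinase activator A), cloned by restriction enzyme between SalI at the 5′ end and NotI at the 3′ end. The NotI site is retained, while the status of the SalI site is not known. The protein is expressed with an N-terminal tag supplied by the backbone, consisting of a hexahistidine sequence followed by a human rhinovirus 3C protease recognition site. The His tag permits capture on immobilised metal affinity resin, and 3C cleavage then removes the tag to leave near-native protein.

The construct is suited to producing purified recombinant human PACT in E. coli. The associated publication concerns how Dicer partner proteins influence the length of mature miRNAs in flies and mammals, which suggests the protein was made for biochemical studies of Dicer processing.
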