Addgene plasmid #41097: pcold-6xHis-HRV3Csite-HsPACT
Depositing lab: Phillip Zamore. Depositing organization: University of Massachusetts, Worcester. Publication: Dicer Partner Proteins Tune the Length of Mature miRNAs in Flies and Mammals. Fukunaga R, Han BW, Hung JH, Xu J, Weng Z, Zamore PD. Cell. 2012 Oct 9. pii: S0092-8674(12)01171-3. doi: 10.1016/j.cell.2012.09.027. PubMed 23063653.
Backbone
  Vector backbone: pcold1
  Backbone manufacturer: Takara
  Backbone size w/o insert (bp): 6000
  Total vector size (bp): 6900
  Vector type: Bacterial Expression
Growth in bacteria
  Bacterial resistance: Ampicillin, 100 μg/mL
  Growth temperature: 37°C
  Growth strain: Mach1
  Copy number: Unknown
Gene/Insert
  Gene/Insert name: PACT (alt name: interferon-inducible double stranded RNA-dependent protein kinase activator A)
  Species: H. sapiens (human)
  Insert size (bp): 942
  Entrez Gene: PRKRA (a.k.a. DYT16, HSD14, PACT, RAX)
  Tag / fusion protein: 6xHis-HRV3Csite (N terminal on backbone)
  Cloning method: Restriction Enzyme; 5′ cloning site SalI (unknown if destroyed); 3′ cloning site NotI (not destroyed)
  Sequencing primers: 5′ GTAATACACCATGAATCACAAAGTG; 3′ AATAAAAAAATCCCCGCCAAATGGC
Terms and licenses: Academic/Nonprofit Terms; Industry Terms: Not Available to Industry
How to cite: pcold-6xHis-HRV3Csite-HsPACT was a gift from Phillip Zamore (Addgene plasmid # 41097 ; http://n2t.net/addgene:41097 ; RRID:Addgene_41097)
